>Addgene plasmid #120300 | AAV CMV-driven AcrIIC1-scaffold (2xBsmBI sites) | addgene full sequence | sequence record 232826 | Addgene Partial NGS Result
ATCTGATATCGGCGCGCCCGAGTCCAACACCCGTGGGAATCCCATGGGCACCATGGCCCCTCGCTCCAAA
AATGCTTTCGCGTCGCGCAGACACTGCTCGGTAGTTTCGGGGATCAGCGTTTGAGTAAGAGCCCGCGTCT
GAACCCTCCGCGCCGCCCCGGCCCCAGTGGAAAGACGCGCAGGCAAAACGCACCACGTGACGGAGCGTGA
CCGCGCGCCGAGCGCGCGCCAAGGTCGGGCAGGAAGAGGGCCTATTTCCCATGATTCCTTCATATTTGCA
TATACGATACAAGGCTGTTAGAGAGATAATTAGAATTAATTTGACTGTAAACACAAAGATATTAGTACAA
AATACGTGACGTAGAAAGTAATAATTTCTTGGGTAGTTTGCAGTTTTAAAATTATGTTTTAAAATGGACT
ATCATATGCTTACCGTAACTTGAAAGTATTTCGATTTCTTGGCTTTATATATCTTGTGGAAAGGACGAAA
CACCGAGTCTTCGAGGAAGACAGGTTTAAGAGCTATGCTGGAAACAGCATAGCAAGTTTAAATAAGGCTA
GTCCGTTATCAACTTGAAAAAGTGGCACCGAGTCGGTGCTTTTTTTGCGGCCGCGACATTGATTATTGAC
TAGTTATTAATAGTAATCAATTACGGGGTCATTAGTTCATAGCCCATATATGGAGTTCCGCGTTACATAA
CTTACGGTAAATGGCCCGCCTGGCTGACCGCCCAACGACCCCCGCCCATTGACGTCAATAATGACGTATG
TTCCCATAGTAACGCCAATAGGGACTTTCCATTGACGTCAATGGGTGGAGTATTTACGGTAAACTGCCCA
CTTGGCAGTACATCAAGTGTATCATATGCCAAGTACGCCCCCTATTGACGTCAATGACGGTAAATGGCCC
GCCTGGCATTATGCCCAGTACATGACCTTATGGGACTTTCCTACTTGGCAGTACATCTACGTATTAGTCA
TCGCTATTACCATGGTGATGCGGTTTTGGCAGTACATCAATGGGCGTGGATAGCGGTTTGACTCACGGGG
ATTTCCAAGTCTCCACCCCATTGACGTCAATGGGAGTTTGTTTTGGCACCAAAATCAACGGGACTTTCCA
AAATGTCGTAACAACTCCGCCCCATTGACGCAAATGGGCGGTAGGCGTGTACGGTGGGAGGTCTATATAA
GCAGAGCTCTCTGGCTAACTAGAGAACCCACTGCTTACTGGCTTATCGAAATTAATACGACTCACTATAG
GGAGACCCAAGCTGGCTAGCGCCACCATGGCAAATAAAACGTACAAGATAGGCAAAAACGCTGGGTACGA
TGGGTGTGGTCTGTGCCTCGCTGCGATCAGCGAGAATGAGGCTATCAAGGTCAAATACTTGCGCGACATC
TGCCCGGACTACGATGGCGACGACAAAGCTGAAGATTGGTTGAGGTGGGGGACGGATTCTCGCGTTAAGG
CCGCTGCGCTTGAAATGGAGCAATATGCCTACACATCCGTCGGTATGGCGTCCTGTTGGGAGTTCGTTGA
GTTGTGACTCGAGCGGCCGCCACTGTGCTGGATATCTGCAGAATTAGAGACGCCGTTGATGTTGAAGTTT
ATATACCGTTGATGTTGAAGTCGTCTCTAGCTTAAGTTTAAACCGCTGATCAGCCTCGACTGTGCCTTCT
AGTTGCCAGCCATCTGTTGTTTGCCCCTCCCCCGTGCCTTCCTTGACCCTGGAAGGTGCCACTCCCACTG
TCCTTTCCTAATAAAATGAGGAAATTGCATCGCATTGTCTGAGTAGGTGTCATTCTATTCTGGGGGGTGG
GGTGGGGCAGGACAGCAAGGGGGAGGATTGGGAAGACAATAGCAGGCATGCTGGGGATGCGGTGGGCTCT
ATGGGTCGACGATATCAGATCTAGGAACCCCTAGTGATGGAGTTGGCCACTCCCTCTCTGCGCGCTCGCT
CGCTCACTGAGGCCGCCCGGGCAAAGCCCGGGCGTCGGGCGACCTTTGGTCGCCCGGCCTCAGTGAGCGA
GCGAGCGCGCAGAGAGGGAGTGGC
Features (pLannotate 1.2.2; 8 found; start..end, strand, type, name):
    246..486     +  promoter       U6 promoter: RNA polymerase III promoter for human U6 snRNA
    532..599     +  misc_RNA       tracrRNA (fragment): trans-activating CRISPR RNA for the Streptococcus pyogenes CRISPR/Cas9 system
    615..994     +  enhancer       CMV enhancer: human cytomegalovirus immediate early enhancer
    995..1198    +  promoter       CMV promoter: human cytomegalovirus (CMV) immediate early promoter
   1194..1227    +  LTR            5' LTR (truncated) (fragment): truncated 5' long terminal repeat (LTR) from HIV-1
   1243..1261    +  promoter       T7 promoter: promoter for bacteriophage T7 RNA polymerase
   1670..1894    +  polyA_signal   bGH poly(A) signal: bovine growth hormone polyadenylation signal
   1948..2054    -  repeat_region  AAV2 ITR (fragment): inverted terminal repeat of adeno-associated virus serotype 2 inverted
