[The description below was written by a language model from this plasmid's Addgene catalogue record and pLannotate feature annotations shown in this document.]
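Description:
AAV CMV-driven AcrIIC1-scaffold (2xBsmBI sites) is a self-complementary AAV (scAAV) transfer plasmid for mammalian expression of the anti-CRISPR protein AcrIIC1. It is selected in bacteria with ampicillin. The available sequence is a partial NGS read of about 2 kb, so the feature table covers only the payload region and a fragment of one AAV2 inverted terminal repeat. The bacterial origin, the resistance gene and the other ITR are not annotated.

Within the covered region there are two transcription units in tandem. A human U6 RNA polymerase III promoter sits upstream of a guide RNA scaffold, which the annotation tool matched as a fragment of the S. pyogenes tracrRNA. This corresponds to the "U6 scaffold" alternative name in the record. The record does not say where the two BsmBI sites in the construct name lie. They may be a Type IIS cloning position between U6 and the scaffold for a guide spacer, or a position downstream of the AcrIIC1 coding sequence for microRNA binding sites.

Next come the CMV enhancer and immediate-early promoter, a short T7 promoter, an unannotated stretch of roughly 400 nt, and the bovine growth hormone polyadenylation signal. The unannotated stretch is where the AcrIIC1 coding sequence presumably lies. A brief hit to an HIV-1 5′ LTR at the CMV promoter boundary is probably a short sequence match, not a functional lentiviral element.

The stated purpose is to serve as a control vector that expresses AcrIIC1 without microRNA binding sites. It belongs to a system in which anti-CRISPR expression is made microRNA-dependent so that Cas9 activity is confined to particular cell types. Without such sites, AcrIIC1 should be expressed regardless of the cell's microRNA profile. The ITRs allow the cassette to be packaged into recombinant AAV particles for delivery.
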