Addgene plasmid #120300: AAV CMV-driven AcrIIC1-scaffold (2xBsmBI sites)
Purpose: AAV vector for expression of AcrIIC1 (no miR binding sites, control vector)
Depositing lab: Dominik Niopek. Depositing organization: Universitaet Heidelberg. Publication: Cell-specific CRISPR-Cas9 activation by microRNA-dependent expression of anti-CRISPR proteins. Hoffmann MD, Aschenbrenner S, Grosse S, Rapti K, Domenger C, Fakhiri J, Mastel M, Borner K, Eils R, Grimm D, Niopek D. Nucleic Acids Res. 2019 Apr 15. pii: 5458120. doi: 10.1093/nar/gkz271. PubMed 30982889.
Backbone
  Vector backbone: scAAV
  Vector type: Mammalian Expression, AAV, CRISPR
Growth in bacteria
  Bacterial resistance: Ampicillin, 100 μg/mL
  Growth temperature: 37°C
  Growth strain: NEB Stable
  Copy number: Unknown
Gene/Insert
  Gene/Insert name: AcrIIC1 (alt name: U6 scaffold)
  Cloning method: Restriction Enzyme; 5′ cloning site Unknown (unknown if destroyed); 3′ cloning site Unknown (unknown if destroyed)
Terms and licenses: Academic/Nonprofit Terms; Industry Terms: Not Available to Industry
Depositor comments: Please visit https://www.biorxiv.org/content/10.1101/480384v1 for BioRxiv preprint
How to cite: AAV CMV-driven AcrIIC1-scaffold (2xBsmBI sites) was a gift from Dominik Niopek (Addgene plasmid # 120300 ; http://n2t.net/addgene:120300 ; RRID:Addgene_120300)
